Addgene plasmid #182323: pDronpa-N1-Tau-μDpTT
Purpose: Microtubule-targeted Dronpa chromophore-removed FLINC (DrFLINC) pair. Fluctuating red-fluorescent label for live-cell super-resolution imaging.
Depositing lab: Jin Zhang. Depositing organization: University of California, San Diego (UCSD). Publication: DrFLINC Contextualizes Super-resolution Activity Imaging. Lin W, Mo GCH, Mehta S, Zhang J. J Am Chem Soc. 2021 Sep 22;143(37):14951-14955. doi: 10.1021/jacs.1c05530. Epub 2021 Sep 13. PubMed 34516108.
Backbone
  Vector backbone: pDronpa-N1
  Backbone size w/o insert (bp): 3984
  Total vector size (bp): 6450
  Vector type: Mammalian Expression
  Selectable markers: Neomycin (select with G418)
Growth in bacteria
  Bacterial resistance: Kanamycin, 50 μg/mL
  Growth temperature: 37°C
  Growth strain: DH5alpha
  Copy number: High Copy
Gene/Insert
  Gene/Insert name: Tau-μDronpa-TagRFP-T (alt name: Tau-Dronpa(H193T)-DEVD-TagRFP-T)
  Insert size (bp): 2466
  Mutation: Dronpa contains H193T mutation.
  Promoter: CMV
  Tag / fusion protein: MAP tau (N terminal on insert)
  Cloning method: Restriction Enzyme; 5′ cloning site XhoI (not destroyed); 3′ cloning site EcoRI (not destroyed)
  Sequencing primers: 5′ CMV forward; 3′ SV40pA reverse
Terms and licenses: Academic/Nonprofit Terms; Industry Terms: Not Available to Industry
How to cite: pDronpa-N1-Tau-μDpTT was a gift from Jin Zhang (Addgene plasmid # 182323 ; http://n2t.net/addgene:182323 ; RRID:Addgene_182323)
