[The description below was written by a language model from this plasmid's Addgene catalogue record and pLannotate feature annotations shown in this document.]
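Description:
pDronpa-N1-Tau-μDpTT is a 6,450 bp mammalian expression plasmid built on the pDronpa-N1 backbone, an N1-style vector. It is propagated in E. coli at high copy from a ColE1/pUC-type origin and also carries an f1 origin. A single NeoR/KanR (Tn5 aminoglycoside phosphotransferase) gene serves both hosts. A bacterial bla-type promoter drives it for kanamycin selection, and the SV40 enhancer/early promoter, with an HSV TK polyadenylation signal, drives it for G418 selection of transfected mammalian cells. The short RSF ori, ble, large T antigen and bGH poly(A) hits in the annotation are small fragments, most likely incidental matches or backbone remnants rather than functional parts.

The payload is a 2,466 bp insert cloned between XhoI and EcoRI, expressed from the CMV immediate early enhancer/promoter and terminated by the SV40 poly(A) signal. It encodes a three-part fusion. The microtubule-associated protein tau sits at the N terminus, followed by Dronpa carrying the H193T mutation (μDronpa), then TagRFP-T. According to the alternative insert name, a DEVD linker joins the two fluorescent protein domains. Tau localises the fusion to microtubules.

The record describes the Dronpa–TagRFP-T module as a chromophore-removed FLINC (DrFLINC) pair. The Dronpa variant is described as lacking its chromophore, and the pair is recorded as a fluctuating red-fluorescent label. The construct is intended as a microtubule-targeted label for live-cell super-resolution imaging based on these fluorescence fluctuations. The record does not state the species or isoform of the tau sequence, and the annotation matches it only as a MAPT fragment.
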