Features (pLannotate 1.2.2; 17 found; start..end, strand, type, name):
     31..90      +  rep_origin     RSF ori (fragment): Plasmids containing the RSF 1030 origin of replication can be propagated in E. coli cells that contain additional plasmids with compatible origins.
    158..461     +  enhancer       CMV enhancer: human cytomegalovirus immediate early enhancer
    462..665     +  promoter       CMV promoter: human cytomegalovirus (CMV) immediate early promoter
    688..715     +  misc_feature   MCS (fragment): multiple cloning site
    722..1777    +  CDS            MAPT (fragment): TAU_SPECI - Experimental evidence at protein level: Swiss-Prot protein existence level 1. Promotes microtubule assembly and stability, and might be involved in the establishment and maintenance of neuronal polarity. The C-terminus binds axonal microtubules while the N-terminus binds neural plasma membrane components, suggesting that tau functions as a linker protein between both. Axonal polarity is predetermined by tau localization (in the neuronal cell) in the domain of the cell body defined by the centrosome. The short isoforms allow plasticity of the cytoskeleton whereas the longer isoforms
   1796..2467    +  CDS            Dronpa: Dronpa is a photoswitchable green fluorescent protein published in 2004, derived from Echinophyllia sp. SC22.
   2492..3184    +  CDS            TagRFP: TagRFP is a basic (constitutively fluorescent) red fluorescent protein published in 2007, derived from Entacmaea quadricolor. It has very low acid sensitivity.
   3229..3312    +  CDS            large T antigen (fragment): large T antigen from SV40 (simian virus 40)
   3335..3456    +  polyA_signal   SV40 poly(A) signal: SV40 polyadenylation signal
   3490..3918    -  rep_origin     f1 ori (sequence partly withheld): f1 bacteriophage origin of replication; arrow indicates direction of (+) strand synthesis
   3945..4049    +  promoter       AmpR promoter: bla
   4051..4408    +  promoter       SV40 promoter: SV40 enhancer and early promoter
   4443..5237    +  CDS            NeoR/KanR: aminoglycoside phosphotransferase from Tn5; aph(3')-II (or nptII); confers resistance to neomycin, kanamycin, and G418 (Geneticin®)
   5258..5410    +  CDS            ble (fragment): BLE_KLEPN - Experimental evidence at protein level: Swiss-Prot protein existence level 1. Binding protein with a strong affinity to the bleomycin family of antibiotics. Binds to CL990; an antimitotic-antibiotic compound. From Klebsiella pneumoniae.
   5469..5516    +  polyA_signal   HSV TK poly(A) signal: herpes simplex virus thymidine kinase polyadenylation signal (Cole and Stacy, 1985)
   5607..5623    -  polyA_signal   bGH poly(A) signal (fragment): bovine growth hormone polyadenylation signal
   5845..6433    +  rep_origin     ori: high-copy-number ColE1/pMB1/pBR322/pUC origin of replication
>Addgene plasmid #182323 | pDronpa-N1-Tau-μDpTT | addgene full sequence | sequence record 363424 | Addgene NGS Result
CTTTTTACGGTTCCTGGCCTTTTGCTGGCCTTTTGCTCACATGTTCTTTCCTGCGTTATCCCCTGATTCT
GTGGATAACCGTATTACCGCCATGCATTAGTTATTAATAGTAATCAATTACGGGGTCATTAGTTCATAGC
CCATATATGGAGTTCCGCGTTACATAACTTACGGTAAATGGCCCGCCTGGCTGACCGCCCAACGACCCCC
GCCCATTGACGTCAATAATGACGTATGTTCCCATAGTAACGCCAATAGGGACTTTCCATTGACGTCAATG
GGTGGAGTATTTACGGTAAACTGCCCACTTGGCAGTACATCAAGTGTATCATATGCCAAGTACGCCCCCT
ATTGACGTCAATGACGGTAAATGGCCCGCCTGGCATTATGCCCAGTACATGACCTTATGGGACTTTCCTA
CTTGGCAGTACATCTACGTATTAGTCATCGCTATTACCATGGTGATGCGGTTTTGGCAGTACATCAATGG
GCGTGGATAGCGGTTTGACTCACGGGGATTTCCAAGTCTCCACCCCATTGACGTCAATGGGAGTTTGTTT
TGGCACCAAAATCAACGGGACTTTCCAAAATGTCGTAACAACTCCGCCCCATTGACGCAAATGGGCGGTA
GGCGTGTACGGTGGGAGGTCTATATAAGCAGAGCTGGTTTAGTGAACCGTCAGATCCGCTAGCGCTACCG
GACTCAGATCTCGAGGCCACCATGGCTGAGCCCCGCCAGGAGTTCGAAGTGATGGAAGATCACGCTGGGA
CGTACGGGTTGGGGGACAGGAAAGATCAGGGGGGCTACACCATGCACCAAGACCAAGAGGGTGACACGGA
CGCTGGCCTGAAAGCTGAAGAAGCAGGCATTGGAGACACCCCCAGCCTGGAAGACGAAGCTGCTGGTCAC
GTGACCCAAGCTCGCATGGTCAGTAAAAGCAAAGACGGGACTGGAAGCGATGACAAAAAAGCCAAGGGGG
CTGATGGTAAAACGAAGATCGCCACACCGCGGGGAGCAGCCCCTCCAGGCCAGAAGGGCCAGGCCAACGC
CACCAGGATTCCAGCAAAAACCCCGCCCGCTCCAAAGACACCACCCAGCTCTGGTGAACCTCCAAAATCA
GGGGATCGCAGCGGCTACAGCAGCCCCGGCTCCCCAGGCACTCCCGGCAGCCGCTCCCGCACCCCGTCCC
TTCCAACCCCACCCACCCGGGAGCCCAAGAAGGTGGCAGTGGTCCGTACTCCACCCAAGTCGCCGTCTTC
CGCCAAGAGCCGCCTGCAGACAGCCCCCGTGCCCATGCCAGACCTGAAGAATGTCAAGTCCAAGATCGGC
TCCACTGAGAACCTGAAGCACCAGCCGGGAGGCGGGAAGGTGCAAATAGTCTACAAACCAGTTGACCTGA
GCAAGGTGACCTCCAAGTGTGGCTCATTAGGCAACATCCATCATAAACCAGGAGGTGGCCAGGTGGAAGT
AAAATCTGAGAAGCTTGACTTCAAGGACAGAGTCCAGTCGAAGATTGGGTCCCTGGACAATATCACCCAC
GTCCCTGGCGGAGGAAATAAAAAGATTGAAACCCACAAGCTGACCTTCCGCGAGAACGCCAAAGCCAAGA
CAGACCACGGGGCGGAGATCGTGTACAAGTCGCCAGTGGTGTCTGGGGACACGTCTCCACGGCATCTCAG
CAATGTCTCCTCCACCGGCAGCATCGACATGGTAGACTCGCCCCAGCTCGCCACGCTAGCTGACGAGGTG
TCTGCCTCCCTGGCCAAGCAGGGTTTGAGCTCCGGAGGGGATCCAATGAGTGTGATTAAACCAGACATGA
AGATCAAGCTGCGTATGGAAGGCGCTGTAAATGGACACCCGTTCGCGATTGAAGGAGTTGGCCTTGGGAA
GCCTTTCGAGGGAAAACAGAGTATGGACCTTAAAGTCAAAGAAGGCGGACCTCTGCCTTTCGCCTATGAC
ATCTTGACAACTGTGTTCTGTTACGGCAACAGGGTATTCGCCAAATACCCAGAAAATATAGTAGACTATT
TCAAGCAGTCGTTTCCTGAGGGCTACTCTTGGGAACGAAGCATGAATTACGAAGACGGGGGCATTTGTAA
CGCGACAAACGACATAACCCTGGATGGTGACTGTTATATCTATGAAATTCGATTTGATGGTGTGAACTTT
CCTGCCAATGGTCCAGTTATGCAGAAGAGGACTGTGAAATGGGAGCCATCCACTGAGAAATTGTATGTGC
GTGATGGAGTGCTGAAGGGTGATGTTAACATGGCTCTGTCGCTTGAAGGAGGTGGCCATTACCGATGTGA
CTTCAAAACTACTTATAAAGCTAAGAAGGTTGTCCAGTTGCCAGACTATCACTTTGTGGACACACACATT
GAGATTAAAAGCCACGACAAAGATTACAGTAATGTTAATCTGCATGAGCATGCCGAAGCGCATTCTGAGC
TGCCGAGGCAGGCCAAGAGATCTGACGAGGTGGACGGTACCATGAGCGAGCTGATTAAGGAGAACATGCA
CATGAAGCTGTACATGGAGGGCACCGTGAACAACCACCACTTCAAGTGCACATCCGAGGGCGAAGGCAAG
CCCTACGAGGGCACCCAGACCATGAGAATCAAGGTGGTCGAGGGCGGCCCTCTCCCCTTCGCCTTCGACA
TCCTGGCTACCAGCTTCATGTACGGCAGCAGAACCTTCATCAACCACACCCAGGGCATCCCCGATTTCTT
TAAGCAGTCCTTCCCTGAGGGCTTCACATGGGAGAGAGTCACCACATACGAAGACGGGGGCGTGCTGACC
GCTACCCAGGACACCAGCCTCCAGGACGGCTGCCTCATCTACAACGTCAAGATCAGAGGGGTGAACTTCC
CATCCAACGGCCCTGTGATGCAGAAGAAAACACTCGGCTGGGAGGCCAACACCGAGATGCTGTACCCCGC
TGACGGCGGCCTGGAAGGCAGAACCGACATGGCCCTGAAGCTCGTGGGCGGGGGCCACCTGATCTGCAAC
TTCAAGACCACATACAGATCCAAGAAACCCGCTAAGAACCTCAAGATGCCCGGCGTCTACTATGTGGACC
ACAGACTGGAAAGAATCAAGGAGGCCGACAAAGAGACCTACGTCGAGCAGCACGAGGTGGCTGTGGCCAG
ATACTGCGACCTCCCTAGCAAACTGGGGCACAAGTAAGAATTCTGCAGATATCCATCACACTGGCGGCCG
CGACTCTAGATCATAATCAGCCATACCACATTTGTAGAGGTTTTACTTGCTTTAAAAAACCTCCCACACC
TCCCCCTGAACCTGAAACATAAAATGAATGCAATTGTTGTTGTTAACTTGTTTATTGCAGCTTATAATGG
TTACAAATAAAGCAATAGCATCACAAATTTCACAAATAAAGCATTTTTTTCACTGCATTCTAGTTGTGGT
TTGTCCAAACTCATCAATGTATCTTAAGGCGTAAATTGTAAGCGTTAATATTTTGTTAAAATTCGCGTTA
AATTTTTGTTAAATCAGCTCATTTTTTAACCAATAGGCCGAAATCGGCAAAATCCCTTATAAATCAAAAG
AATAGACCGAGATAGGGT
[37 nt withheld, positions 3589-3625]
AAAGAACGTGGACTCCAACGTCAAAGG
[49 nt withheld, positions 3653-3701]
T
[91 nt withheld, positions 3703-3793]
G
[124 nt withheld, positions 3795-3918]
CAGGTGGCACTTTTCGGGGAAATGTGCGCGGAACCCCTATTTGTTTATTTTTCTAAATACATTCAAATAT
GTATCCGCTCATGAGACAATAACCCTGATAAATGCTTCAATAATATTGAAAAAGGAAGAGTCCTGAGGCG
GAAAGAACCAGCTGTGGAATGTGTGTCAGTTAGGGTGTGGAAAGTCCCCAGGCTCCCCAGCAGGCAGAAG
TATGCAAAGCATGCATCTCAATTAGTCAGCAACCAGGTGTGGAAAGTCCCCAGGCTCCCCAGCAGGCAGA
AGTATGCAAAGCATGCATCTCAATTAGTCAGCAACCATAGTCCCGCCCCTAACTCCGCCCATCCCGCCCC
TAACTCCGCCCAGTTCCGCCCATTCTCCGCCCCATGGCTGACTAATTTTTTTTATTTATGCAGAGGCCGA
GGCCGCCTCGGCCTCTGAGCTATTCCAGAAGTAGTGAGGAGGCTTTTTTGGAGGCCTAGGCTTTTGCAAA
GATCGATCAAGAGACAGGATGAGGATCGTTTCGCATGATTGAACAAGATGGATTGCACGCAGGTTCTCCG
GCCGCTTGGGTGGAGAGGCTATTCGGCTATGACTGGGCACAACAGACAATCGGCTGCTCTGATGCCGCCG
TGTTCCGGCTGTCAGCGCAGGGGCGCCCGGTTCTTTTTGTCAAGACCGACCTGTCCGGTGCCCTGAATGA
ACTGCAAGACGAGGCAGCGCGGCTATCGTGGCTGGCCACGACGGGCGTTCCTTGCGCAGCTGTGCTCGAC
GTTGTCACTGAAGCGGGAAGGGACTGGCTGCTATTGGGCGAAGTGCCGGGGCAGGATCTCCTGTCATCTC
ACCTTGCTCCTGCCGAGAAAGTATCCATCATGGCTGATGCAATGCGGCGGCTGCATACGCTTGATCCGGC
TACCTGCCCATTCGACCACCAAGCGAAACATCGCATCGAGCGAGCACGTACTCGGATGGAAGCCGGTCTT
GTCGATCAGGATGATCTGGACGAAGAGCATCAGGGGCTCGCGCCAGCCGAACTGTTCGCCAGGCTCAAGG
CGAGCATGCCCGACGGCGAGGATCTCGTCGTGACCCATGGCGATGCCTGCTTGCCGAATATCATGGTGGA
AAATGGCCGCTTTTCTGGATTCATCGACTGTGGCCGGCTGGGTGTGGCGGACCGCTATCAGGACATAGCG
TTGGCTACCCGTGATATTGCTGAAGAGCTTGGCGGCGAATGGGCTGACCGCTTCCTCGTGCTTTACGGTA
TCGCCGCTCCCGATTCGCAGCGCATCGCCTTCTATCGCCTTCTTGACGAGTTCTTCTGAGCGGGACTCTG
GGGTTCGAAATGACCGACCAAGCGACGCCCAACCTGCCATCACGAGATTTCGATTCCACCGCCGCCTTCT
ATGAAAGGTTGGGCTTCGGAATCGTTTTCCGGGACGCCGGCTGGATGATCCTCCAGCGCGGGGATCTCAT
GCTGGAGTTCTTCGCCCACCCTAGGGGGAGGCTAACTGAAACACGGAAGGAGACAATACCGGAAGGAACC
CGCGCTATGACGGCAATAAAAAGACAGAATAAAACGCACGGTGTTGGGTCGTTTGTTCATAAACGCGGGG
TTCGGTCCCAGGGCTGGCACTCTGTCGATACCCCACCGAGACCCCATTGGGGCCAATACGCCCGCGTTTC
TTCCTTTTCCCCACCCCACCCCCCAAGTTCGGGTGAAGGCCCAGGGCTCGCAGCCAACGTCGGGGCGGCA
GGCCCTGCCATAGCCTCAGGTTACTCATATATACTTTAGATTGATTTAAAACTTCATTTTTAATTTAAAA
GGATCTAGGTGAAGATCCTTTTTGATAATCTCATGACCAAAATCCCTTAACGTGAGTTTTCGTTCCACTG
AGCGTCAGACCCCGTAGAAAAGATCAAAGGATCTTCTTGAGATCCTTTTTTTCTGCGCGTAATCTGCTGC
TTGCAAACAAAAAAACCACCGCTACCAGCGGTGGTTTGTTTGCCGGATCAAGAGCTACCAACTCTTTTTC
CGAAGGTAACTGGCTTCAGCAGAGCGCAGATACCAAATACTGTTCTTCTAGTGTAGCCGTAGTTAGGCCA
CCACTTCAAGAACTCTGTAGCACCGCCTACATACCTCGCTCTGCTAATCCTGTTACCAGTGGCTGCTGCC
AGTGGCGATAAGTCGTGTCTTACCGGGTTGGACTCAAGACGATAGTTACCGGATAAGGCGCAGCGGTCGG
GCTGAACGGGGGGTTCGTGCACACAGCCCAGCTTGGAGCGAACGACCTACACCGAACTGAGATACCTACA
GCGTGAGCTATGAGAAAGCGCCACGCTTCCCGAAGGGAGAAAGGCGGACAGGTATCCGGTAAGCGGCAGG
GTCGGAACAGGAGAGCGCACGAGGGAGCTTCCAGGGGGAAACGCCTGGTATCTTTATAGTCCTGTCGGGT
TTCGCCACCTCTGACTTGAGCGTCGATTTTTGTGATGCTCGTCAGGGGGGCGGAGCCTATGGAAAAACGC
CAGCAACGCGGC
